>Addgene plasmid #164021 | pDB.His.MBP.3C CARD8 UPA-CARD WT | addgene full sequence | sequence record 325103 | Addgene NGS Result
TTGAGATCCTTTTTTTCTGCGCGTAATCTGCTGCTTGCAAACAAAAAAACCACCGCTACCAGCGGTGGTT
TGTTTGCCGGATCAAGAGCTACCAACTCTTTTTCCGAAGGTAACTGGCTTCAGCAGAGCGCAGATACCAA
ATACTGTCCTTCTAGTGTAGCCGTAGTTAGGCCACCACTTCAAGAACTCTGTAGCACCGCCTACATACCT
CGCTCTGCTAATCCTGTTACCAGTGGCTGCTGCCAGTGGCGATAAGTCGTGTCTTACCGGGTTGGACTCA
AGACGATAGTTACCGGATAAGGCGCAGCGGTCGGGCTGAACGGGGGGTTCGTGCACACAGCCCAGCTTGG
AGCGAACGACCTACACCGAACTGAGATACCTACAGCGTGAGCTATGAGAAAGCGCCACGCTTCCCGAAGG
GAGAAAGGCGGACAGGTATCCGGTAAGCGGCAGGGTCGGAACAGGAGAGCGCACGAGGGAGCTTCCAGGG
GGAAACGCCTGGTATCTTTATAGTCCTGTCGGGTTTCGCCACCTCTGACTTGAGCGTCGATTTTTGTGAT
GCTCGTCAGGGGGGCGGAGCCTATGGAAAAACGCCAGCAACGCGGCCTTTTTACGGTTCCTGGCCTTTTG
CTGGCCTTTTGCTCACATGTTCTTTCCTGCGTTATCCCCTGATTCTGTGGATAACCGTATTACCGCCTTT
GAGTGAGCTGATACCGCTCGCCGCAGCCGAACGACCGAGCGCAGCGAGTCAGTGAGCGAGGAAGCGGAAG
AGCGCCTGATGCGGTATTTTCTCCTTACGCATCTGTGCGGTATTTCACACCGCAATGGTGCACTCTCAGT
ACAATCTGCTCTGATGCCGCATAGTTAAGCCAGTATACACTCCGCTATCGCTACGTGACTGGGTCATGGC
TGCGCCCCGACACCCGCCAACACCCGCTGACGCGCCCTGACGGGCTTGTCTGCTCCCGGCATCCGCTTAC
AGACAAGCTGTGACCGTCTCCGGGAGCTGCATGTGTCAGAGGTTTTCACCGTCATCACCGAAACGCGCGA
GGCAGCTGCGGTAAAGCTCATCAGCGTGGTCGTGAAGCGATTCACAGATGTCTGCCTGTTCATCCGCGTC
CAGCTCGTTGAGTTTCTCCAGAAGCGTTAATGTCTGGCTTCTGATAAAGCGGGCCATGTTAAGGGCGGTT
TTTTCCTGTTTGGTCACTGATGCCTCCGTGTAAGGGGGATTTCTGTTCATGGGGGTAATGATACCGATGA
AACGAGAGAGGATGCTCACGATACGGGTTACTGATGATGAACATGCCCGGTTACTGGAACGTTGTGAGGG
TAAACAACTGGCGGTATGGATGCGGCGGGACCAGAGAAAAATCACTCAGGGTCAATGCCAGCGCTTCGTT
AATACAGATGTAGGTGTTCCACAGGGTAGCCAGCAGCATCCTGCGATGCAGATCCGGAACATAATGGTGC
AGGGCGCTGACTTCCGCGTTTCCAGACTTTACGAAACACGGAAACCGAAGACCATTCATGTTGTTGCTCA
GGTCGCAGACGTTTTGCAGCAGCAGTCGCTTCACGTTCGCTCGCGTATCGGTGATTCATTCTGCTAACCA
GTAAGGCAACCCCGCCAGCCTAGCCGGGTCCTCAACGACAGGAGCACGATCATGCGCACCCGTGGGGCCG
CCATGCCGGCGATAATGGCCTGCTTCTCGCCGAAACGTTTGGTGGCGGGACCAGTGACGAAGGCTTGAGC
GAGGGCGTGCAAGATTCCGAATACCGCAAGCGACAGGCCGATCATCGTCGCGCTCCAGCGAAAGCGGTCC
TCGCCGAAAATGACCCAGAGCGCTGCCGGCACCTGTCCTACGAGTTGCATGATAAAGAAGACAGTCATAA
GTGCGGCGACGATAGTCATGCCCCGCGCCCACCGGAAGGAGCTGACTGGGTTGAAGGCTCTCAAGGGCAT
CGGTCGAGATCCCGGTGCCTAATGAGTGAGCTAACTTACATTAATTGCGTTGCGCTCACTGCCCGCTTTC
CAGTCGGGAAACCTGTCGTGCCAGCTGCATTAATGAATCGGCCAACGCGCGGGGAGAGGCGGTTTGCGTA
TTGGGCGCCAGGGTGGTTTTTCTTTTCACCAGTGAGACGGGCAACAGCTGATTGCCCTTCACCGCCTGGC
CCTGAGAGAGTTGCAGCAAGCGGTCCACGCTGGTTTGCCCCAGCAGGCGAAAATCCTGTTTGATGGTGGT
TAACGGCGGGATATAACATGAGCTGTCTTCGGTATCGTCGTATCCCACTACCGAGATATCCGCACCAACG
CGCAGCCCGGACTCGGTAATGGCGCGCATTGCGCCCAGCGCCATCTGATCGTTGGCAACCAGCATCGCAG
TGGGAACGATGCCCTCATTCAGCATTTGCATGGTTTGTTGAAAACCGGACATGGCACTCCAGTCGCCTTC
CCGTTCCGCTATCGGCTGAATTTGATTGCGAGTGAGATATTTATGCCAGCCAGCCAGACGCAGACGCGCC
GAGACAGAACTTAATGGGCCCGCTAACAGCGCGATTTGCTGGTGACCCAATGCGACCAGATGCTCCACGC
CCAGTCGCGTACCGTCTTCATGGGAGAAAATAATACTGTTGATGGGTGTCTGGTCAGAGACATCAAGAAA
TAACGCCGGAACATTAGTGCAGGCAGCTTCCACAGCAATGGCATCCTGGTCATCCAGCGGATAGTTAATG
ATCAGCCCACTGACGCGTTGCGCGAGAAGATTGTGCACCGCCGCTTTACAGGCTTCGACGCCGCTTCGTT
CTACCATCGACACCACCACGCTGGCACCCAGTTGATCGGCGCGAGATTTAATCGCCGCGACAATTTGCGA
CGGCGCGTGCAGGGCCAGACTGGAGGTGGCAACGCCAATCAGCAACGACTGTTTGCCCGCCAGTTGTTGT
GCCACGCGGTTGGGAATGTAATTCAGCTCCGCCATCGCCGCTTCCACTTTTTCCCGCGTTTTCGCAGAAA
CGTGGCTGGCCTGGTTCACCACGCGGGAAACGGTCTGATAAGAGACACCGGCATACTCTGCGACATCGTA
TAACGTTACTGGTTTCACATTCACCACCCTGAATTGACTCTCTTCCGGGCGCTATCATGCCATACCGCGA
AAGGTTTTGCGCCATTCGATGGTGTCCGGGATCTCGACGCTCTCCCTTATGCGACTCCTGCATTAGGAAG
CAGCCCAGTAGTAGGTTGAGGCCGTTGAGCACCGCCGCCGCAAGGAATGGTGCATGCAAGGAGATGGCGC
CCAACAGTCCCCCGGCCACGGGGCCTGCCACCATACCCACGCCGAAACAAGCGCTCATGAGCCCGAAGTG
GCGAGCCCGATCTTCCCCATCGGTGATGTCGGCGATATAGGCGCCAGCAACCGCACCTGTGGCGCCGGTG
ATGCCGGCCACGATGCGTCCGGCGTAGAGGATCGAGATCTCGATCCCGCGAAATTAATACGACTCACTAT
AGGGGAATTGTGAGCGGATAACAATTCCCCTCTAGAAATAATTTTGTTTAACTTTAAGAAGGAGATATAC
CATGGGCAGCAGCCATCATCATCATCATCACGGTACCAAAACTGAAGAAGGTAAACTGGTAATCTGGATT
AACGGCGATAAAGGCTATAACGGTCTCGCTGAAGTCGGTAAGAAATTCGAGAAAGATACCGGAATTAAAG
TCACCGTTGAGCATCCGGATAAACTGGAAGAGAAATTCCCACAGGTTGCGGCAACTGGCGATGGCCCTGA
CATTATCTTCTGGGCACACGACCGCTTTGGTGGCTACGCTCAATCTGGCCTGTTGGCTGAAATCACCCCG
GACAAAGCGTTCCAGGACAAGCTGTATCCGTTTACCTGGGATGCCGTACGTTACAACGGCAAGCTGATTG
CTTACCCGATCGCTGTTGAAGCGTTATCGCTGATTTATAACAAAGATCTGCTGCCGAACCCGCCAAAAAC
CTGGGAAGAGATCCCGGCGCTGGATAAAGAACTGAAAGCGAAAGGTAAGAGCGCGCTGATGTTCAACCTG
CAAGAACCGTACTTCACCTGGCCGCTGATTGCTGCTGACGGGGGTTATGCGTTCAAGTATGAAAACGGCA
AGTACGACATTAAAGACGTGGGCGTGGATAACGCTGGCGCGAAAGCGGGTCTGACCTTCCTGGTTGACCT
GATTAAAAACAAACACATGAATGCAGACACCGATTACTCCATCGCAGAAGCTGCCTTTAATAAAGGCGAA
ACAGCGATGACCATCAACGGCCCGTGGGCATGGTCCAACATCGACACCAGCAAAGTGAATTATGGTGTAA
CGGTACTGCCGACCTTCAAGGGTCAACCATCCAAACCGTTCGTTGGCGTGCTGAGCGCAGGTATTAACGC
CGCCAGTCCGAACAAAGAGCTGGCAAAAGAGTTCCTCGAAAACTATCTGCTGACTGATGAAGGTCTGGAA
GCGGTTAATAAAGACAAACCGCTGGGTGCCGTAGCGCTGAAGTCTTACGAGGAAGAGTTGGCGAAAGATC
CACGTATTGCCGCCACCATGGAAAACGCCCAGAAAGGTGAAATCATGCCGAACATCCCGCAGATGTCCGC
TTTCTGGTATGCCGTGCGTACTGCGGTGATCAACGCCGCCAGCGGTCGTCAGACTGTCGATGAAGCCCTG
AAAGACGCGCAGACTGGTACCGATTACGATATCCCAACGACCCTGGAAGTGCTGTTCCAGGGTCCGCATA
TGGCTAGCTCTCTGATGGGCATCCTGCTGCGGATCGCCAGTGGGACTCGCCTCTCCATCCCCATCACTTC
CAACACATTGATCTATTATCACCCCCACCCCGAAGATATTAAGTTCCACTTGTACCTTGTCCCCAGCGAC
GCCTTGCTAACAAAGGCGATAGATGATGAGGAAGATCGCTTCCATGGTGTGCGCCTGCAGACTTCGCCCC
CAATGGAACCCCTGAACTTTGGTTCCAGTTATATTGTGTCTAATTCTGCTAACCTGAAAGTAATGCCCAA
GGAGTTGAAATTGTCCTACAGGAGCCCTGGAGAAATTCAGCACTTCTCAAAATTCTATGCTGGGCAGATG
AAGGAACCCATTCAACTTGAGATTACTGAAAAAAGACATGGGACTTTGGTGTGGGATACTGAGGTGAAGC
CAGTGGATCTCCAGCTTGTAGCTGCATCAGCCCCTCCTCCTTTCTCAGGTGCAGCCTTTGTGAAGGAGAA
CCACCGGCAACTCCAAGCCAGGATGGGGGACCTGAAAGGGGTGCTCGATGATCTCCAAGACAATGAGGTT
CTTACTGAGAATGAGAAGGAGCTGGTGGAGCAGGAAAAGACACGGCAGAGCAAGAATGAGGCCTTGCTGA
GCATGGTGGAGAAGAAAGGGGACCTGGCCCTGGACGTGCTCTTCAGAAGCATTAGTGAAAGGGACCCTTA
CCTCGTGTCCTATCTTAGACAGCAGAATTTGTAGGCGGCCGCACTCGAGCACCACCACCACCACCACTGA
GATCCGGCTGCTAACAAAGCCCGAAAGGAAGCTGAGTTGGCTGCTGCCACCGCTGAGCAATAACTAGCAT
AACCCCTTGGGGCCTCTAAACGGGTCTTGAGGGGTTTTTTGCTGAAAGGAGGAACTATATCCGGATTGGC
GAATGGG
[124 nt withheld, positions 5678-5801]
C
[91 nt withheld, positions 5803-5893]
A
[49 nt withheld, positions 5895-5943]
CCTTTGACGTTGGAGTCCACGTTCTTT
[37 nt withheld, positions 5971-6007]
ACCCTATCTCGGTCTATTCTTTTGATTTATAAGGGATTTTGCCGATTTCGGCCTATTGGTTAAAAAATGA
GCTGATTTAACAAAAATTTAACGCGAATTTTAACAAAATATTAACGCTTACAATTTAGGTGGCACTTTTC
GGGGAAATGTGCGCGGAACCCCTATTTGTTTATTTTTCTAAATACATTCAAATATGTATCCGCTCATGAA
TTAATTCTTAGAAAAACTCATCGAGCATCAAATGAAACTGCAATTTATTCATATCAGGATTATCAATACC
ATATTTTTGAAAAAGCCGTTTCTGTAATGAAGGAGAAAACTCACCGAGGCAGTTCCATAGGATGGCAAGA
TCCTGGTATCGGTCTGCGATTCCGACTCGTCCAACATCAATACAACCTATTAATTTCCCCTCGTCAAAAA
TAAGGTTATCAAGTGAGAAATCACCATGAGTGACGACTGAATCCGGTGAGAATGGCAAAAGTTTATGCAT
TTCTTTCCAGACTTGTTCAACAGGCCAGCCATTACGCTCGTCATCAAAATCACTCGCATCAACCAAACCG
TTATTCATTCGTGATTGCGCCTGAGCGAGACGAAATACGCGATCGCTGTTAAAAGGACAATTACAAACAG
GAATCGAATGCAACCGGCGCAGGAACACTGCCAGCGCATCAACAATATTTTCACCTGAATCAGGATATTC
TTCTAATACCTGGAATGCTGTTTTCCCGGGGATCGCAGTGGTGAGTAACCATGCATCATCAGGAGTACGG
ATAAAATGCTTGATGGTCGGAAGAGGCATAAATTCCGTCAGCCAGTTTAGTCTGACCATCTCATCTGTAA
CATCATTGGCAACGCTACCTTTGCCATGTTTCAGAAACAACTCTGGCGCATCGGGCTTCCCATACAATCG
ATAGATTGTCGCACCTGATTGCCCGACATTATCGCGAGCCCATTTATACCCATATAAATCAGCATCCATG
TTGGAATTTAATCGCGGCCTAGAGCAAGACGTTTCCCGTTGAATATGGCTCATAACACCCCTTGTATTAC
TGTTTATGTAAGCAGACAGTTTTATTGTTCATGACCAAAATCCCTTAACGTGAGTTTTCGTTCCACTGAG
CGTCAGACCCCGTAGAAAAGATCAAAGGATCTTC
Features (pLannotate 1.2.2; 21 found; start..end, strand, type, name):
      1..589     +  rep_origin     ori: high-copy-number ColE1/pMB1/pBR322/pUC origin of replication
    775..914     -  misc_feature   bom: basis of mobility region from pBR322
   1016..1207    -  CDS            rop: Rop protein, which maintains plasmids at low copy number; rop
   1224..1604    +  CDS            YPB1_ECOLX: Protein predicted: Swiss-Prot protein existence level 4. From Escherichia coli.
   1676..1967    -  CDS            TcR (fragment): tetracycline efflux protein; tet; confers resistance to tetracycline
   1982..2003    -  protein_bind   CAP binding site: CAP binding activates transcription in the presence of cAMP. E. coli catabolite activator protein
   2016..3098    -  CDS            lacI: lac repressor; lacI; The lac repressor binds to the lac operator to inhibit transcription in E. coli. This inhibition can be relieved by adding lactose or isopropyl-β-D-thiogalactopyranoside (IPTG).
   3099..3176    -  promoter       lacI promoter: lacI
   3184..3463    -  CDS            TcR (fragment): tetracycline efflux protein; tet; confers resistance to tetracycline
   3485..3503    +  promoter       T7 promoter: promoter for bacteriophage T7 RNA polymerase
   3504..3528    +  protein_bind   lac operator: The lac repressor binds to the lac operator to inhibit transcription in E. coli. This inhibition can be relieved by adding lactose or isopropyl-β-D-thiogalactopyranoside (IPTG). lac repressor encoded by lacI
   3543..3565    +  RBS            RBS: efficient ribosome binding site from bacteriophage T7 gene 10 (Olins and Rangwala, 1989)
   3584..3600    +  CDS            capTEV™ (fragment): composite tag for in vivo biotinylation, TEV protease cleavage, and 6xHis tagging
   3608..4705    +  CDS            MBP: maltose binding protein from E. coli; malE (mutated); This version of the gene does not encode a signal sequence, so MBP will remain in the cytosol.
   4769..5491    +  CDS            CARD8 (fragment): CARD8_HUMAN - Also known as DACAR From Homo sapiens (Human).
   5510..5527    +  CDS            9xHis (fragment): 9xHis affinity tag
   5537..5586    +  CDS            SET1 (fragment): solubility-enhancement tag derived from T7 phage gene 10B
   5594..5641    +  terminator     T7 terminator: transcription terminator for bacteriophage T7 RNA polymerase
   5678..6106    +  rep_origin     f1 ori (sequence partly withheld): f1 bacteriophage origin of replication; arrow indicates direction of (+) strand synthesis
   6159..6216    +  promoter       AmpR promoter (fragment): bla
   6225..7040    -  CDS            KanR: aminoglycoside phosphotransferase; aph(3')-Ia; confers resistance to kanamycin in bacteria or G418 (Geneticin®) in eukaryotes
