[The description below was written by a language model from this plasmid's Addgene catalogue record and pLannotate feature annotations shown in this document.]
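Description:
pDB.His.MBP.3C CARD8 UPA-CARD WT is a bacterial expression plasmid of about 7.2 kb for producing a fragment of human CARD8 in E. coli as an N-terminal His6-MBP fusion. The backbone has a pET-like layout. It replicates from a ColE1/pBR322-type origin accompanied by the bom mobility region and the rop gene, which fits the catalogue listing of low copy number. Selection is by kanamycin through an aph(3')-Ia aminoglycoside phosphotransferase gene. An f1 origin is also present, along with short remnants of a tetracycline resistance gene that appear to be non-functional backbone leftovers.

Expression is driven by a T7 promoter followed by a lac operator and the T7 gene 10 ribosome binding site. A plasmid-borne lacI gene supplies the repressor, so transcription needs a host providing T7 RNA polymerase and is induced with IPTG. The open reading frame starts with a short His-tag segment (annotated as a partial composite-tag match) and continues into a signal-sequence-free, cytosolic maltose binding protein. The catalogue places an HRV 3C protease site between MBP and the insert, although the feature table does not annotate it separately. The CARD8 fragment that follows spans roughly 720 bp. The plasmid name describes it as wild-type UPA-CARD, while the purpose field mentions only the CARD.

Downstream, a vector-derived His-tag sequence and a short T7 gene 10-related match precede the T7 terminator, and the record does not show whether the His sequence is translated. MBP aids solubility and, together with the His tag, affinity purification. Cleavage with 3C protease then releases CARD8 UPA-CARD, in line with the associated study of UPA-promoted filament formation in CARD8 and NLRP1 inflammasomes.
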