Addgene plasmid #164021: pDB.His.MBP.3C CARD8 UPA-CARD WT
Purpose: Bacterial expression vector encoding a HRV 3C-cleavable His-MBP-tagged CARD8 CARD
Depositing lab: Hao Wu. Depositing organization: Boston Children's Hospital. Publication: Mechanism of filament formation in UPA-promoted CARD8 and NLRP1 inflammasomes. Robert Hollingsworth L, David L, Li Y, Griswold AR, Ruan J, Sharif H, Fontana P, Orth-He EL, Fu TM, Bachovchin DA, Wu H. Nat Commun. 2021 Jan 8;12(1):189. doi: 10.1038/s41467-020-20320-y. PubMed 33420033.
Backbone
  Vector backbone: pDB.His.MBP.3C
  Vector type: Bacterial Expression
Growth in bacteria
  Bacterial resistance: Kanamycin, 50 μg/mL
  Growth temperature: 37°C
  Growth strain: DH5alpha
  Copy number: Low Copy
Gene/Insert
  Gene/Insert name: CARD8
  Species: H. sapiens (human)
  Entrez Gene: CARD8 (a.k.a. CARDINAL, DACAR, DAKAR, NDPP, NDPP1, TUCAN)
  Tag / fusion protein: His6-MBP-3C (N terminal on insert)
  Cloning method: Restriction Enzyme; 5′ cloning site Unknown (unknown if destroyed)
Terms and licenses: Academic/Nonprofit Terms; Industry Terms: Not Available to Industry
How to cite: pDB.His.MBP.3C CARD8 UPA-CARD WT was a gift from Hao Wu (Addgene plasmid # 164021 ; http://n2t.net/addgene:164021 ; RRID:Addgene_164021)
