>Addgene plasmid #164021 | pDB.His.MBP.3C CARD8 UPA-CARD WT | depositor partial sequence | sequence record 318240 | Insert sequence
ATGTCTCTGATGGGCATCCTGCTGCGGATCGCCAGTGGGACTCGCCTCTCCATCCCCATCACTTCCAACA
CATTGATCTATTATCACCCCCACCCCGAAGATATTAAGTTCCACTTGTACCTTGTCCCCAGCGACGCCTT
GCTAACAAAGGCGATAGATGATGAGGAAGATCGCTTCCATGGTGTGCGCCTGCAGACTTCGCCCCCAATG
GAACCCCTGAACTTTGGTTCCAGTTATATTGTGTCTAATTCTGCTAACCTGAAAGTAATGCCCAAGGAGT
TGAAATTGTCCTACAGGAGCCCTGGAGAAATTCAGCACTTCTCAAAATTCTATGCTGGGCAGATGAAGGA
ACCCATTCAACTTGAGATTACTGAAAAAAGACATGGGACTTTGGTGTGGGATACTGAGGTGAAGCCAGTG
GATCTCCAGCTTGTAGCTGCATCAGCCCCTCCTCCTTTCTCAGGTGCAGCCTTTGTGAAGGAGAACCACC
GGCAACTCCAAGCCAGGATGGGGGACCTGAAAGGGGTGCTCGATGATCTCCAAGACAATGAGGTTCTTAC
TGAGAATGAGAAGGAGCTGGTGGAGCAGGAAAAGACACGGCAGAGCAAGAATGAGGCCTTGCTGAGCATG
GTGGAGAAGAAAGGGGACCTGGCCCTGGACGTGCTCTTCAGAAGCATTAGTGAAAGGGACCCTTACCTCG
TGTCCTATCTTAGACAGCAGAATTTGTAG
